>Addgene plasmid #199972 | YP31 | addgene full sequence | sequence record 405059 | Addgene NGS Result
CGGTCTACTCGAGTTAGACCGCGCCACAGAGGGGCCCTCCTTGAAGCTCAACGGCACTGAAATTTGCATC
TTACTCTCTTAGGGTCCAAACCCTATATAAAAGCCGATAGGGTGGGCGAAGGGGCGCAGGTCCAAAAATT
CAAGCTATACCAAGCATTTTTAACTAACTAACTTAAAGAGGAGAAAGGTACCATGGTCAGTGTCATCAAA
GAAGAAATGAAGATCAAGTTGCACATGGAAGGTAACGTTAATGGTCATGCCTTTGTTATTGAAGGTGATG
GTAAAGGTAAACCATACGATGGTACTCAAACTTTGAACTTGACTGTCAAAGAAGGTGCTCCATTGCCATT
CTCTTACGATATTTTGACTAACGCCTTCCAATACGGTAATAGAGCTTTTACTAAGTACCCAGCCGATATC
CCAGATTACTTTAAGCAAACTTTTCCAGAAGGTTACTCCTGGGAAAGAACTATGTCTTACGAAGATAACG
CTATCTGCAACGTCAGATCCGAAATTTCTATGGAAGGTGATTGCTTCATCTACAAGATCAGATTCGATGG
TAAGAACTTTCCACCAAATGGTCCAGTCATGCAAAAAAAGACTTTGAAGTGGGAACCATCCACCGAAATG
ATGTATGTTAGAGATGGTTTCTTGATGGGTGATGTCAATATGGCTTTGTTGTTGGAAGGTGGTGGTCATC
ATAGATGTGATTTCAAGACTTCTTACAAGGCCAAGAAGGTTGTTCAATTGCCAGATGCTCATAAGATCGA
TCACAGAATCGAAATCTTGTCCCACGATAGAGATTACTCCAAGGTTAAGTTGTACGAAAACGCTGTTGCT
AGAAACTCTTTGTTGCCATCTCAAGCTTCTAAGTAACATGTAATTAGTTATGTCACGCTTACATTCACGC
CCTCCCCCCACATCCGCTCTAACCGAAAAGGAAGGAGTTAGACAACCTGAAGTCTAGGTCCCTATTTATT
TTTTTATAGTTATGTTAGTATTAAGAACGTTATTTATATTTCAAATTTTTCTTTTTTTTCTGTACAGACG
CGTGTACGCATGTAACATTATACTGAAAACCTTGCTTGAGAAGGTTTTGGGACGCTCGAAGGCTTTGTGG
AGGTCGACACGAGCGACTGAGTTCGGACGTCACGACCTGCCTGGATATCGTGCACCGCTCGTGCACTGAC
GTCATGATCGACGAGTCGCACAGAGGCCTCTGACACTGACTCGACCTGACTAGCGTCGAGCAGTGACGAC
CTGCCCGGGCACAGCAACTGTGCCACTCGTCTGATCCGTCGTCCCATCGGCTGAATCGATGCCTCGTCCC
CGCCGGGTCACCCGGCCAGCGACATGGAGGCCCAGAATACCCTCCTTGACAGTCTTGACGTGCGCAGCTC
AGGGGCATGATGTGACTGTCGCCCGTACATTTAGCCCATACATCCCCATGTATAATCATTTGCATCCATA
CATTTTGATGGCCGCACGGCGCGAAGCAAAAATTACGGCACCTCGCTGCAGACCTGCGAGCAGGGAAACG
CTCCCCTCACAGACGCGTTGAATTGTCCCCACGCCGCGCCCCTGTAGAGAAATATAAAAGGTTAGGATTT
GCCACTGAGGTTCTTCTTTCATATACTTCCTTTTAAAATCTTGCTAGGATACAGTTCTCACATCACATCC
GAACATAAACAACCATGGGTAAAAAGCCTGAACTCACCGCGACGTCTGTCGAGAAGTTTCTGATCGAAAA
GTTCGACAGCGTCTCCGACCTGATGCAGCTCTCGGAGGGCGAAGAATCTCGTGCTTTCAGCTTCGATGTA
GGAGGGCGTGGATATGTCCTGCGGGTAAATAGCTGCGCCGATGGTTTCTACAAAGATCGTTATGTTTATC
GGCACTTTGCATCGGCCGCGCTCCCGATTCCGGAAGTGCTTGACATTGGGGAGTTCAGCGAGAGCCTGAC
CTATTGCATCTCCCGCCGTGCACAGGGTGTCACGTTGCAAGACCTGCCTGAAACCGAACTGCCCGCTGTT
CTGCAGCCGGTCGCGGAGGCCATGGATGCGATCGCTGCGGCCGATCTTAGCCAGACGAGCGGGTTCGGCC
CATTCGGACCGCAAGGAATCGGTCAATACACTACATGGCGTGATTTCATATGCGCGATTGCTGATCCCCA
TGTGTATCACTGGCAAACTGTGATGGACGACACCGTCAGTGCGTCCGTCGCGCAGGCTCTCGATGAGCTG
ATGCTTTGGGCCGAGGACTGCCCCGAAGTCCGGCACCTCGTGCACGCGGATTTCGGCTCCAACAATGTCC
TGACGGACAATGGCCGCATAACAGCGGTCATTGACTGGAGCGAGGCGATGTTCGGGGATTCCCAATACGA
GGTCGCCAACATCTTCTTCTGGAGGCCGTGGTTGGCTTGTATGGAGCAACAGACGCGCTACTTCGAGCGG
AGGCATCCGGAGCTTGCAGGATCGCCGCGGCTCCGGGCGTATATGCTCCGCATTGGTCTTGACCAACTCT
ATCAGAGCTTGGTTGACGGCAATTTCGATGATGCAGCTTGGGCGCAGGGTCGATGCGACGCAATCGTCCG
ATCCGGAGCCGGGACTGTCGGGCGTACACAAATCGCCCGCAGAAGCGCGGTCGTCTGGACCGATGGCTGT
GTAGAAGTACTCGCCGATAGTGGAAACCGACGCCCCAGCACTCGTCCGAGGGCAAAGGAATAATCAGTAC
TGACAATAAAAAGATTCTTGTTTTCAAGAACTTGTCATTTGTATAGTTTTTTTATATTGTAGTTGTTCTA
TTTTAATCAAATGTTAGCGTGATTTATATTTTTTTTCGCCTCGACATCATCTGCCCAGATGCGAAGTTAA
GTGCGCAGAAAGTAATATCATGCGTCAATCGTATGTGAATGCTGGTCGCTATACTGCTATCGATGTGGCA
GTGCGTCCAGCTCAGTCAGACTCAGTCCTGGTGTCGTCAGCCTGTGAGCAAAAGGCCAGCAAAAGGCCAG
GAACCGTAAAAAGGCCGCGTTGCTGGCGTTTTTCCATAGGCTCCGCCCCCCTGACGAGCATCACAAAAAT
CGACGCTCAAGTCAGAGGTGGCGAAACCCGACAGGACTATAAAGATACCAGGCGTTTCCCCCTGGAAGCT
CCCTCGTGCGCTCTCCTGTTCCGACCCTGCCGCTTACCGGATACCTGTCCGCCTTTCTCCCTTCGGGAAG
CGTGGCGCTTTCTCATAGCTCACGCTGTAGGTATCTCAGTTCGGTGTAGGTCGTTCGCTCCAAGCTGGGC
TGTGTGCACGAACCCCCCGTTCAGCCCGACCGCTGCGCCTTATCCGGTAACTATCGTCTTGAGTCCAACC
CGGTAAGACACGACTTATCGCCACTGGCAGCAGCCACTGGTAACAGGATTAGCAGAGCGAGGTATGTAGG
CGGTGCTACAGAGTTCTTGAAGTGGTGGCCTAACTACGGCTACACTAGAAGAACAGTATTTGGTATCTGC
GCTCTGCTGAAGCCAGTTACCTTCGGAAAAAGAGTTGGTAGCTCTTGATCCGGCAAACAAACCACCGCTG
GTAGCGGTGGTTTTTTTGTTTGCAAGCAGCAGATTACGCGCAGAAAAAAAGGATCTCAAGAAGATCCTTT
GATCTTTTCTACGGGGTCTGACGCTCAGTGGAACGAAAACTCACGTTAAGGGATTTTGGTCATGAGATTA
TCAAAAAGGATCTTCACCTAGATCCTTTTAAATTAAAAATGAAGTTTTAAATCAATCTAAAGTATATATG
AGTAAACTTGGTCTGACAGTTACCAATGCTTAATCAGTGAGGCACCTATCTCAGCGATCTGTCTATTTCG
TTCATCCATAGTTGCCTGACTCCCCGTCGTGTAGATAACTACGATACGGGAGGGCTTACCATCTGGCCCC
AGTGCTGCAATGATACCGCGAGACCCACGCTCACCGGCTCCAGATTTATCAGCAATAAACCAGCCAGCCG
GAAGGGCCGAGCGCAGAAGTGGTCCTGCAACTTTATCCGCCTCCATCCAGTCTATTAATTGTTGCCGGGA
AGCTAGAGTAAGTAGTTCGCCAGTTAATAGTTTGCGCAACGTTGTTGCCATTGCTACAGGCATCGTGGTG
TCACGCTCGTCGTTTGGTATGGCTTCATTCAGCTCCGGTTCCCAACGATCAAGGCGAGTTACATGATCCC
CCATGTTGTGCAAAAAAGCGGTTAGCTCCTTCGGTCCTCCGATCGTTGTCAGAAGTAAGTTGGCCGCAGT
GTTATCACTCATGGTTATGGCAGCACTGCATAATTCTCTTACTGTCATGCCATCCGTAAGATGCTTTTCT
GTGACTGGTGAGTACTCAACCAAGTCATTCTGAGAATAGTGTATGCGGCGACCGAGTTGCTCTTGCCCGG
CGTCAATACGGGATAATACCGCGCCACATAGCAGAACTTTAAAAGTGCTCATCATTGGAAAACGTTCTTC
GGGGCGAAAACTCTCAAGGATCTTACCGCTGTTGAGATCCAGTTCGATGTAACCCACTCGTGCACCCAAC
TGATCTTCAGCATCTTTTACTTTCACCAGCGTTTCTGGGTGAGCAAAAACAGGAAGGCAAAATGCCGCAA
AAAAGGGAATAAGGGCGACACGGAAATGTTGAATACTCATACTCTTCCTTTTTCAATATTATTGAAGCAT
TTATCAGGGTTATTGTCTCATGAGCGGATACATATTTGAATGTATTTAGAAAAATAAACAAATAGGGGTT
CCGCGCACATTTCCCCGAAAAGTGCCACCTGATGCGGTGTGAAATACCGCACAGATGCGTAAGGAGAAAA
TACCGCATCAGGGTCAGTCACAGTGGAGCCTAGCACTCACTCAGCGTGACGGCTCAGAGCAGAATTCACG
AGCCAGAAATAGTAACTTTTGCCTAAATCACAAATTGCAAAATTTAATTGCTTGCAAAAGGTCACATGCT
TATAATCAACTTTTTTAAAAATTTAAAATACTTTTTTATTTTTTATTTTTAAACATAAATGAAATAATTT
ATTTATTGTTTATGATTACCGAAACATAAAACCTGCTCAAGAAAAAGAAACTGTTTTGTCCTTGGAAAAA
AAGCACTACCTAGGAGCGGCCAAAATGCCGGCTTACATTTTATGTTAGCTGGTGGACTGACGCCAGAAAA
TGTTGGTGATGCGCTTAGATTAAATGGCGTTATTGGTGTTGATGTAAGCGGAGGTGTGGAGACAAATGGT
GTAAAAGACTCTAACAAAATAGCAAATTTCGTCAAAAATGCTAAGAAATAGGTTATTACTGAGTAGTATT
TATTTAAGTATTGTTTGTGCACTTGCCTGCAAGCCTTTTGAAAAGCAAGCATAAAAGATCTAAACATAAA
ATCTGTAAAATAACAAGATGTAAAGATAATGCTAAATCATTTGGCTTTTTGATTGATTGTACAGGAAAAT
ATACATCGCAGGGGGTTGACTTTTACCATTTCACCGCAATGGAATTAAACTTGTTGAAGAGAATGTTCAC
AGGCGCATACGCTACAATGACCCGATTCTTGCTAGCCGAATTCCAGTCAGGCTGCTAGCACCAGAGCTAC
GTGACCGCAGGACTAGCTCCAGCTGAGCGACACGCGAACAGGTGTAGAGTCAGTCGTGCTGCAAGGTCGC
ACTAATACGACTCACTATAGGG
Features (pLannotate 1.2.2; 12 found; start..end, strand, type, name):
    139..157     +  promoter       ADH1 promoter (fragment): S. cerevisiae ADH1; promoter for alcohol dehydrogenase 1
    199..867     +  CDS            mUkG: mUkG is a basic (constitutively fluorescent) green fluorescent protein published in 2008, derived from Sarcophyton sp.. It has moderate acid sensitivity.
    922..1111    +  terminator     CYC1 terminator: S. cerevisiae CYC1; transcription terminator for CYC1
   1351..2926    +  gene           hphMX6: yeast selectable marker conferring hygromycin resistance
   2729..2926    +  terminator     TEF terminator: Ashbya gossypii TEF terminator
   3041..3629    -  rep_origin     ori: high-copy-number ColE1/pMB1/pBR322/pUC origin of replication
   3800..4660    -  CDS            AmpR: β-lactamase; bla; confers resistance to ampicillin, carbenicillin, and related antibiotics
   4661..4765    -  promoter       AmpR promoter: bla
   4792..4842    +  misc_feature   bom (fragment): basis of mobility region from pBR322
   4971..5140    -  misc_feature   CEN4 (fragment): S. cerevisiae CEN4 centromere
   5141..5567    +  rep_origin     ARS1 (fragment): S. cerevisiae autonomously replicating sequence ARS1
   5673..5691    +  promoter       T7 promoter: promoter for bacteriophage T7 RNA polymerase
