[The description below was written by a language model from this plasmid's Addgene catalogue record and pLannotate feature annotations shown in this document.]
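Description:
YP31 is a yeast/E. coli shuttle vector built on the pRCVS6H backbone, designed to express a green fluorescent reporter from a synthetic yeast promoter designated number 31. The full sequence record is about 5.7 kb. In E. coli the plasmid replicates from a ColE1/pUC-type origin and is selected with ampicillin through the β-lactamase gene and its native promoter. The annotation describes this origin as high copy, whereas the catalogue lists the plasmid as low copy. In yeast, fragments of the CEN4 centromere and the ARS1 autonomously replicating sequence provide stable, low-copy episomal maintenance. The hphMX6 cassette, which ends in the Ashbya gossypii TEF terminator, confers hygromycin resistance, so no auxotrophic strain background is needed.

The payload is a single reporter cassette. The catalogue calls the insert simply GFP of synthetic origin, while the automated annotation matches the coding sequence to mUkG, a constitutively fluorescent green protein derived from Sarcophyton. The CYC1 transcription terminator follows the open reading frame. The synthetic promoter is not annotated as a feature. Only a very short match to the ADH1 promoter appears just upstream of the coding sequence, which may reflect a core element shared with the designed promoter, although the record does not confirm this. A T7 promoter sits near the end of the record as numbered, which on the circular plasmid places it a short distance upstream of the reporter region, and a small pBR322 bom fragment is also present.

The insert was assembled by Gibson cloning. The plasmid appears to be one member of a series of synthetic regulatory elements, in which fluorescence output reports promoter strength in yeast. The associated work concerns cross-kingdom expression of synthetic genetic elements.
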