Addgene plasmid #199972: YP31
Purpose: Yeast/E coli shuttle vector expressing GFP from synthetic yeast promoter 31
Depositing lab: Farren Isaacs. Depositing organization: Yale University. Publication: Cross-kingdom expression of synthetic genetic elements promotes discovery of metabolites in the human microbiome. Patel JR, Oh J, Wang S, Crawford JM, Isaacs FJ. Cell. 2022 Apr 28;185(9):1487-1505.e14. doi: 10.1016/j.cell.2022.03.008. Epub 2022 Apr 1. PubMed 35366417.
Backbone
  Vector backbone: pRCVS6H
  Vector type: Yeast Expression
  Selectable markers: Hygromycin
Growth in bacteria
  Bacterial resistance: Ampicillin, 100 μg/mL
  Growth temperature: 37°C
  Growth strain: BL21
  Copy number: Low Copy
Gene/Insert
  Gene/Insert name: GFP
  Species: Synthetic
  Cloning method: Gibson Cloning
Terms and licenses: Academic/Nonprofit Terms; Industry Terms: Not Available to Industry
How to cite: YP31 was a gift from Farren Isaacs (Addgene plasmid # 199972 ; http://n2t.net/addgene:199972 ; RRID:Addgene_199972)
