>Addgene plasmid #199972 | YP31 | depositor partial sequence | sequence record 387796 | Promoter Sequence
CGGTCTACTCGAGTTAGACCGCGCCACAGAGGGGCCCTCCTTGAAGCTCAACGGCACTGAAATTTGCATC
TTACTCTCTTAGGGTCCAAACCCTATATAAAAGCCGATAGGGTGGGCGAAGGGGCGCAGGTCCAAAAATT
CAAGCTATACCAAGCATTTTTAACTAACTAA
